Addgene plasmid #207559: ULK1 sgRNA
Purpose: pX330 expressing Cas9 and a sgRNA targeting the ULK1 locus
Depositing lab: Jens Schmidt. Depositing organization: Michigan State University. Publication: Quantitative analysis of autophagy reveals the role of ATG9 and ATG2 in autophagosome formation. Broadbent DG, Barnaba C, Perez GI, Schmidt JC. J Cell Biol. 2023 Jul 3;222(7):e202210078. doi: 10.1083/jcb.202210078. Epub 2023 Apr 28. PubMed 37115157.
Backbone
  Vector backbone: pX330 Addgene #42230
  Total vector size (bp): 8500
  Vector type: Mammalian Expression
Growth in bacteria
  Bacterial resistance: Ampicillin, 100 μg/mL
  Growth temperature: 37°C
  Growth strain: DH5alpha
  Copy number: High Copy
Gene/Insert
  Gene/Insert name: CCAGCCAGGCCAGAAAGGTC
  Species: H. sapiens (human)
  Promoter: CMV and U6
  Cloning method: Restriction Enzyme; 5′ cloning site BbsI (unknown if destroyed); 3′ cloning site BbsI (unknown if destroyed)
  Sequencing primers: 5′ U6 forward
Terms and licenses: Academic/Nonprofit Terms; Industry Terms: Not Available to Industry
How to cite: ULK1 sgRNA was a gift from Jens Schmidt (Addgene plasmid # 207559 ; http://n2t.net/addgene:207559 ; RRID:Addgene_207559)
