[The description below was written by a language model from this plasmid's Addgene catalogue record and pLannotate feature annotations shown in this document.]
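Description:
ULK1 sgRNA is a mammalian expression plasmid of about 8.5 kb built on the pX330 backbone, an all-in-one CRISPR vector that delivers both Streptococcus pyogenes Cas9 and a single guide RNA from one plasmid. It is propagated in E. coli as a high-copy plasmid through a ColE1/pUC-type origin and selected with ampicillin via the β-lactamase gene. The backbone also carries an f1 phage origin, small remnants of the pBR322 bom and rop regions, and a single annotated AAV2 inverted terminal repeat downstream of the Cas9 cassette. With only one ITR annotated, nothing in the record indicates that the plasmid is meant for AAV packaging.

The insert is a 20-nucleotide spacer directed against the human ULK1 locus, cloned through the BbsI sites between the human U6 RNA polymerase III promoter and the S. pyogenes guide RNA scaffold, so that a complete sgRNA is transcribed. A partial second copy of the scaffold is annotated just after the first. Cas9 is expressed from a separate cassette. The catalogue lists its promoter as CMV, but the feature table shows a hybrid made of the CMV enhancer, the chicken β-actin promoter and a chimeric intron. The Cas9 coding sequence, annotated in two contiguous halves, is followed by a C-terminal nucleoplasmin nuclear localization signal and a bovine growth hormone polyadenylation signal. No mammalian selection marker or fluorescent reporter is annotated.

Transfection into human cells should produce a Cas9 cut at the targeted ULK1 site. The associated publication is a quantitative study of autophagosome formation, but the record does not state whether the cut was used for knockout or for knock-in with a donor template.
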