Features (pLannotate 1.2.2; 18 found; start..end, strand, type, name):
      6..246     +  promoter       U6 promoter: RNA polymerase III promoter for human U6 snRNA
    276..351     +  misc_RNA       gRNA scaffold: guide RNA scaffold for the Streptococcus pyogenes CRISPR/Cas9 system
    358..401     +  misc_RNA       gRNA scaffold (fragment): guide RNA scaffold for the Streptococcus pyogenes CRISPR/Cas9 system
    448..733     +  enhancer       CMV enhancer: human cytomegalovirus immediate early enhancer; contains an 18-bp deletion relative to the standard CMV enhancer
    735..1012    +  promoter       chicken β-actin promoter: No description available
   1013..1240    +  intron         hybrid intron: hybrid between chicken β-actin (CBA) and minute virus of mice (MMV) introns (Gray et al., 2011)
   1378..2979    +  CDS            Cas9(N): N-terminal portion of Streptococcus pyogenes Cas9 (Zetsche et al., 2015)
   2980..5478    +  CDS            Cas9(C): C-terminal portion of Streptococcus pyogenes Cas9 (Zetsche et al., 2015)
   5479..5526    +  CDS            nucleoplasmin NLS: bipartite nuclear localization signal from nucleoplasmin
   5560..5671    +  polyA_signal   bGH poly(A) signal: bovine growth hormone polyadenylation signal
   5776..5916    +  repeat_region  AAV2 ITR: inverted terminal repeat of adeno-associated virus serotype 2 inverted
   5921..5972    -  misc_feature   bom (fragment): basis of mobility region from pBR322
   5991..6446    +  rep_origin     f1 ori (sequence partly withheld): f1 bacteriophage origin of replication; arrow indicates direction of (+) strand synthesis
   6447..6496    -  misc_feature   bom (fragment): basis of mobility region from pBR322
   6598..6633    -  CDS            rop (fragment): Rop protein, which maintains plasmids at low copy number; rop
   6728..6832    +  promoter       AmpR promoter: bla
   6833..7693    +  CDS            AmpR: β-lactamase; bla; confers resistance to ampicillin, carbenicillin, and related antibiotics
   7864..8452    +  rep_origin     ori: high-copy-number ColE1/pMB1/pBR322/pUC origin of replication
>Addgene plasmid #207559 | ULK1 sgRNA | addgene full sequence | sequence record 430965 | Addgene NGS Result
CATGTGAGGGCCTATTTCCCATGATTCCTTCATATTTGCATATACGATACAAGGCTGTTAGAGAGATAAT
TGGAATTAATTTGACTGTAAACACAAAGATATTAGTACAAAATACGTGACGTAGAAAGTAATAATTTCTT
GGGTAGTTTGCAGTTTTAAAATTATGTTTTAAAATGGACTATCATATGCTTACCGTAACTTGAAAGTATT
TCGATTTCTTGGCTTTATATATCTTGTGGAAAGGACGAAACACCGCCAGCCAGGCCAGAAAGGTCGTTTT
AGAGCTAGAAATAGCAAGTTAAAATAAGGCTAGTCCGTTATCAACTTGAAAAAGTGGCACCGAGTCGGTG
CTTTTTTGTTTTAGAGCTAGAAATAGCAAGTTAAAATAAGGCTAGTCCGTTTTTAGCGCGTGCGCCAATT
CTGCAGACAAATGGCTCTAGAGGTACCCGTTACATAACTTACGGTAAATGGCCCGCCTGGCTGACCGCCC
AACGACCCCCGCCCATTGACGTCAATAGTAACGCCAATAGGGACTTTCCATTGACGTCAATGGGTGGAGT
ATTTACGGTAAACTGCCCACTTGGCAGTACATCAAGTGTATCATATGCCAAGTACGCCCCCTATTGACGT
CAATGACGGTAAATGGCCCGCCTGGCATTGTGCCCAGTACATGACCTTATGGGACTTTCCTACTTGGCAG
TACATCTACGTATTAGTCATCGCTATTACCATGGTCGAGGTGAGCCCCACGTTCTGCTTCACTCTCCCCA
TCTCCCCCCCCTCCCCACCCCCAATTTTGTATTTATTTATTTTTTAATTATTTTGTGCAGCGATGGGGGC
GGGGGGGGGGGGGGGGCGCGCGCCAGGCGGGGCGGGGCGGGGCGAGGGGCGGGGCGGGGCGAGGCGGAGA
GGTGCGGCGGCAGCCAATCAGAGCGGCGCGCTCCGAAAGTTTCCTTTTATGGCGAGGCGGCGGCGGCGGC
GGCCCTATAAAAAGCGAAGCGCGCGGCGGGCGGGAGTCGCTGCGCGCTGCCTTCGCCCCGTGCCCCGCTC
CGCCGCCGCCTCGCGCCGCCCGCCCCGGCTCTGACTGACCGCGTTACTCCCACAGGTGAGCGGGCGGGAC
GGCCCTTCTCCTCCGGGCTGTAATTAGCTGAGCAAGAGGTAAGGGTTTAAGGGATGGTTGGTTGGTGGGG
TATTAATGTTTAATTACCTGGAGCACCTGCCTGAAATCACTTTTTTTCAGGTTGGACCGGTGCCACCATG
GACTATAAGGACCACGACGGAGACTACAAGGATCATGATATTGATTACAAAGACGATGACGATAAGATGG
CCCCAAAGAAGAAGCGGAAGGTCGGTATCCACGGAGTCCCAGCAGCCGACAAGAAGTACAGCATCGGCCT
GGACATCGGCACCAACTCTGTGGGCTGGGCCGTGATCACCGACGAGTACAAGGTGCCCAGCAAGAAATTC
AAGGTGCTGGGCAACACCGACCGGCACAGCATCAAGAAGAACCTGATCGGAGCCCTGCTGTTCGACAGCG
GCGAAACAGCCGAGGCCACCCGGCTGAAGAGAACCGCCAGAAGAAGATACACCAGACGGAAGAACCGGAT
CTGCTATCTGCAAGAGATCTTCAGCAACGAGATGGCCAAGGTGGACGACAGCTTCTTCCACAGACTGGAA
GAGTCCTTCCTGGTGGAAGAGGATAAGAAGCACGAGCGGCACCCCATCTTCGGCAACATCGTGGACGAGG
TGGCCTACCACGAGAAGTACCCCACCATCTACCACCTGAGAAAGAAACTGGTGGACAGCACCGACAAGGC
CGACCTGCGGCTGATCTATCTGGCCCTGGCCCACATGATCAAGTTCCGGGGCCACTTCCTGATCGAGGGC
GACCTGAACCCCGACAACAGCGACGTGGACAAGCTGTTCATCCAGCTGGTGCAGACCTACAACCAGCTGT
TCGAGGAAAACCCCATCAACGCCAGCGGCGTGGACGCCAAGGCCATCCTGTCTGCCAGACTGAGCAAGAG
CAGACGGCTGGAAAATCTGATCGCCCAGCTGCCCGGCGAGAAGAAGAATGGCCTGTTCGGAAACCTGATT
GCCCTGAGCCTGGGCCTGACCCCCAACTTCAAGAGCAACTTCGACCTGGCCGAGGATGCCAAACTGCAGC
TGAGCAAGGACACCTACGACGACGACCTGGACAACCTGCTGGCCCAGATCGGCGACCAGTACGCCGACCT
GTTTCTGGCCGCCAAGAACCTGTCCGACGCCATCCTGCTGAGCGACATCCTGAGAGTGAACACCGAGATC
ACCAAGGCCCCCCTGAGCGCCTCTATGATCAAGAGATACGACGAGCACCACCAGGACCTGACCCTGCTGA
AAGCTCTCGTGCGGCAGCAGCTGCCTGAGAAGTACAAAGAGATTTTCTTCGACCAGAGCAAGAACGGCTA
CGCCGGCTACATTGACGGCGGAGCCAGCCAGGAAGAGTTCTACAAGTTCATCAAGCCCATCCTGGAAAAG
ATGGACGGCACCGAGGAACTGCTCGTGAAGCTGAACAGAGAGGACCTGCTGCGGAAGCAGCGGACCTTCG
ACAACGGCAGCATCCCCCACCAGATCCACCTGGGAGAGCTGCACGCCATTCTGCGGCGGCAGGAAGATTT
TTACCCATTCCTGAAGGACAACCGGGAAAAGATCGAGAAGATCCTGACCTTCCGCATCCCCTACTACGTG
GGCCCTCTGGCCAGGGGAAACAGCAGATTCGCCTGGATGACCAGAAAGAGCGAGGAAACCATCACCCCCT
GGAACTTCGAGGAAGTGGTGGACAAGGGCGCTTCCGCCCAGAGCTTCATCGAGCGGATGACCAACTTCGA
TAAGAACCTGCCCAACGAGAAGGTGCTGCCCAAGCACAGCCTGCTGTACGAGTACTTCACCGTGTATAAC
GAGCTGACCAAAGTGAAATACGTGACCGAGGGAATGAGAAAGCCCGCCTTCCTGAGCGGCGAGCAGAAAA
AGGCCATCGTGGACCTGCTGTTCAAGACCAACCGGAAAGTGACCGTGAAGCAGCTGAAAGAGGACTACTT
CAAGAAAATCGAGTGCTTCGACTCCGTGGAAATCTCCGGCGTGGAAGATCGGTTCAACGCCTCCCTGGGC
ACATACCACGATCTGCTGAAAATTATCAAGGACAAGGACTTCCTGGACAATGAGGAAAACGAGGACATTC
TGGAAGATATCGTGCTGACCCTGACACTGTTTGAGGACAGAGAGATGATCGAGGAACGGCTGAAAACCTA
TGCCCACCTGTTCGACGACAAAGTGATGAAGCAGCTGAAGCGGCGGAGATACACCGGCTGGGGCAGGCTG
AGCCGGAAGCTGATCAACGGCATCCGGGACAAGCAGTCCGGCAAGACAATCCTGGATTTCCTGAAGTCCG
ACGGCTTCGCCAACAGAAACTTCATGCAGCTGATCCACGACGACAGCCTGACCTTTAAAGAGGACATCCA
GAAAGCCCAGGTGTCCGGCCAGGGCGATAGCCTGCACGAGCACATTGCCAATCTGGCCGGCAGCCCCGCC
ATTAAGAAGGGCATCCTGCAGACAGTGAAGGTGGTGGACGAGCTCGTGAAAGTGATGGGCCGGCACAAGC
CCGAGAACATCGTGATCGAAATGGCCAGAGAGAACCAGACCACCCAGAAGGGACAGAAGAACAGCCGCGA
GAGAATGAAGCGGATCGAAGAGGGCATCAAAGAGCTGGGCAGCCAGATCCTGAAAGAACACCCCGTGGAA
AACACCCAGCTGCAGAACGAGAAGCTGTACCTGTACTACCTGCAGAATGGGCGGGATATGTACGTGGACC
AGGAACTGGACATCAACCGGCTGTCCGACTACGATGTGGACCATATCGTGCCTCAGAGCTTTCTGAAGGA
CGACTCCATCGACAACAAGGTGCTGACCAGAAGCGACAAGAACCGGGGCAAGAGCGACAACGTGCCCTCC
GAAGAGGTCGTGAAGAAGATGAAGAACTACTGGCGGCAGCTGCTGAACGCCAAGCTGATTACCCAGAGAA
AGTTCGACAATCTGACCAAGGCCGAGAGAGGCGGCCTGAGCGAACTGGATAAGGCCGGCTTCATCAAGAG
ACAGCTGGTGGAAACCCGGCAGATCACAAAGCACGTGGCACAGATCCTGGACTCCCGGATGAACACTAAG
TACGACGAGAATGACAAGCTGATCCGGGAAGTGAAAGTGATCACCCTGAAGTCCAAGCTGGTGTCCGATT
TCCGGAAGGATTTCCAGTTTTACAAAGTGCGCGAGATCAACAACTACCACCACGCCCACGACGCCTACCT
GAACGCCGTCGTGGGAACCGCCCTGATCAAAAAGTACCCTAAGCTGGAAAGCGAGTTCGTGTACGGCGAC
TACAAGGTGTACGACGTGCGGAAGATGATCGCCAAGAGCGAGCAGGAAATCGGCAAGGCTACCGCCAAGT
ACTTCTTCTACAGCAACATCATGAACTTTTTCAAGACCGAGATTACCCTGGCCAACGGCGAGATCCGGAA
GCGGCCTCTGATCGAGACAAACGGCGAAACCGGGGAGATCGTGTGGGATAAGGGCCGGGATTTTGCCACC
GTGCGGAAAGTGCTGAGCATGCCCCAAGTGAATATCGTGAAAAAGACCGAGGTGCAGACAGGCGGCTTCA
GCAAAGAGTCTATCCTGCCCAAGAGGAACAGCGATAAGCTGATCGCCAGAAAGAAGGACTGGGACCCTAA
GAAGTACGGCGGCTTCGACAGCCCCACCGTGGCCTATTCTGTGCTGGTGGTGGCCAAAGTGGAAAAGGGC
AAGTCCAAGAAACTGAAGAGTGTGAAAGAGCTGCTGGGGATCACCATCATGGAAAGAAGCAGCTTCGAGA
AGAATCCCATCGACTTTCTGGAAGCCAAGGGCTACAAAGAAGTGAAAAAGGACCTGATCATCAAGCTGCC
TAAGTACTCCCTGTTCGAGCTGGAAAACGGCCGGAAGAGAATGCTGGCCTCTGCCGGCGAACTGCAGAAG
GGAAACGAACTGGCCCTGCCCTCCAAATATGTGAACTTCCTGTACCTGGCCAGCCACTATGAGAAGCTGA
AGGGCTCCCCCGAGGATAATGAGCAGAAACAGCTGTTTGTGGAACAGCACAAGCACTACCTGGACGAGAT
CATCGAGCAGATCAGCGAGTTCTCCAAGAGAGTGATCCTGGCCGACGCTAATCTGGACAAAGTGCTGTCC
GCCTACAACAAGCACCGGGATAAGCCCATCAGAGAGCAGGCCGAGAATATCATCCACCTGTTTACCCTGA
CCAATCTGGGAGCCCCTGCCGCCTTCAAGTACTTTGACACCACCATCGACCGGAAGAGGTACACCAGCAC
CAAAGAGGTGCTGGACGCCACCCTGATCCACCAGAGCATCACCGGCCTGTACGAGACACGGATCGACCTG
TCTCAGCTGGGAGGCGACAAAAGGCCGGCGGCCACGAAAAAGGCCGGCCAGGCAAAAAAGAAAAAGTAAG
AATTCCTAGAGCTCGCTGATCAGCCTCGACTGTGCCTTCTAGTTGCCAGCCATCTGTTGTTTGCCCCTCC
CCCGTGCCTTCCTTGACCCTGGAAGGTGCCACTCCCACTGTCCTTTCCTAATAAAATGAGGAAATTGCAT
CGCATTGTCTGAGTAGGTGTCATTCTATTCTGGGGGGTGGGGTGGGGCAGGACAGCAAGGGGGAGGATTG
GGAAGAGAATAGCAGGCATGCTGGGGAGCGGCCGCAGGAACCCCTAGTGATGGAGTTGGCCACTCCCTCT
CTGCGCGCTCGCTCGCTCACTGAGGCCGGGCGACCAAAGGTCGCCCGACGCCCGGGCTTTGCCCGGGCGG
CCTCAGTGAGCGAGCGAGCGCGCAGCTGCCTGCAGGGGCGCCTGATGCGGTATTTTCTCCTTACGCATCT
GTGCGGTATTTCACACCGCATA
[95 nt withheld, positions 5973-6067]
T
[46 nt withheld, positions 6069-6114]
C
[141 nt withheld, positions 6116-6256]
CCTTTGACGTTGGAGTCCACGTTCTTT
[37 nt withheld, positions 6284-6320]
ACTCTATCTCGGGCTATTCTTTTGATTTATAAGGGATTTTGCCGATTTCGGTCTATTGGTTAAAAAATGA
GCTGATTTAACAAAAATTTAACGCGAATTTTAACAAAATATTAACGTTTACAATTTTATGGTGCACTCTC
AGTACAATCTGCTCTGATGCCGCATAGTTAAGCCAGCCCCGACACCCGCCAACACCCGCTGACGCGCCCT
GACGGGCTTGTCTGCTCCCGGCATCCGCTTACAGACAAGCTGTGACCGTCTCCGGGAGCTGCATGTGTCA
GAGGTTTTCACCGTCATCACCGAAACGCGCGAGACGAAAGGGCCTCGTGATACGCCTATTTTTATAGGTT
AATGTCATGATAATAATGGTTTCTTAGACGTCAGGTGGCACTTTTCGGGGAAATGTGCGCGGAACCCCTA
TTTGTTTATTTTTCTAAATACATTCAAATATGTATCCGCTCATGAGACAATAACCCTGATAAATGCTTCA
ATAATATTGAAAAAGGAAGAGTATGAGTATTCAACATTTCCGTGTCGCCCTTATTCCCTTTTTTGCGGCA
TTTTGCCTTCCTGTTTTTGCTCACCCAGAAACGCTGGTGAAAGTAAAAGATGCTGAAGATCAGTTGGGTG
CACGAGTGGGTTACATCGAACTGGATCTCAACAGCGGTAAGATCCTTGAGAGTTTTCGCCCCGAAGAACG
TTTTCCAATGATGAGCACTTTTAAAGTTCTGCTATGTGGCGCGGTATTATCCCGTATTGACGCCGGGCAA
GAGCAACTCGGTCGCCGCATACACTATTCTCAGAATGACTTGGTTGAGTACTCACCAGTCACAGAAAAGC
ATCTTACGGATGGCATGACAGTAAGAGAATTATGCAGTGCTGCCATAACCATGAGTGATAACACTGCGGC
CAACTTACTTCTGACAACGATCGGAGGACCGAAGGAGCTAACCGCTTTTTTGCACAACATGGGGGATCAT
GTAACTCGCCTTGATCGTTGGGAACCGGAGCTGAATGAAGCCATACCAAACGACGAGCGTGACACCACGA
TGCCTGTAGCAATGGCAACAACGTTGCGCAAACTATTAACTGGCGAACTACTTACTCTAGCTTCCCGGCA
ACAATTAATAGACTGGATGGAGGCGGATAAAGTTGCAGGACCACTTCTGCGCTCGGCCCTTCCGGCTGGC
TGGTTTATTGCTGATAAATCTGGAGCCGGTGAGCGTGGAAGCCGCGGTATCATTGCAGCACTGGGGCCAG
ATGGTAAGCCCTCCCGTATCGTAGTTATCTACACGACGGGGAGTCAGGCAACTATGGATGAACGAAATAG
ACAGATCGCTGAGATAGGTGCCTCACTGATTAAGCATTGGTAACTGTCAGACCAAGTTTACTCATATATA
CTTTAGATTGATTTAAAACTTCATTTTTAATTTAAAAGGATCTAGGTGAAGATCCTTTTTGATAATCTCA
TGACCAAAATCCCTTAACGTGAGTTTTCGTTCCACTGAGCGTCAGACCCCGTAGAAAAGATCAAAGGATC
TTCTTGAGATCCTTTTTTTCTGCGCGTAATCTGCTGCTTGCAAACAAAAAAACCACCGCTACCAGCGGTG
GTTTGTTTGCCGGATCAAGAGCTACCAACTCTTTTTCCGAAGGTAACTGGCTTCAGCAGAGCGCAGATAC
CAAATACTGTTCTTCTAGTGTAGCCGTAGTTAGGCCACCACTTCAAGAACTCTGTAGCACCGCCTACATA
CCTCGCTCTGCTAATCCTGTTACCAGTGGCTGCTGCCAGTGGCGATAAGTCGTGTCTTACCGGGTTGGAC
TCAAGACGATAGTTACCGGATAAGGCGCAGCGGTCGGGCTGAACGGGGGGTTCGTGCACACAGCCCAGCT
TGGAGCGAACGACCTACACCGAACTGAGATACCTACAGCGTGAGCTATGAGAAAGCGCCACGCTTCCCGA
AGGGAGAAAGGCGGACAGGTATCCGGTAAGCGGCAGGGTCGGAACAGGAGAGCGCACGAGGGAGCTTCCA
GGGGGAAACGCCTGGTATCTTTATAGTCCTGTCGGGTTTCGCCACCTCTGACTTGAGCGTCGATTTTTGT
GATGCTCGTCAGGGGGGCGGAGCCTATGGAAAAACGCCAGCAACGCGGCCTTTTTACGGTTCCTGGCCTT
TTGCTGGCCTTTTGCTCA
